Addgene plasmid #131944: pDONR221_SLC12A5
Purpose: Gateway entry clone with codon-optimized ORF sequence for subcloning into custom expression vectors
Depositing lab: RESOLUTE Consortium & Giulio Superti-Furga. Depositing organization: CeMM Research Center for Molecular Medicine. Publication: The RESOLUTE consortium: unlocking SLC transporters for drug discovery. Superti-Furga G, Lackner D, Wiedmer T, Ingles-Prieto A, Barbosa B, Girardi E, Goldmann U, Gurtl B, Klavins K, Klimek C, Lindinger S, Lineiro-Retes E, Muller AC, Onstein S, Redinger G, Reil D, Sedlyarov V, Wolf G, Crawford M, Everley R, ... Steppan CM. Nat Rev Drug Discov. 2020 Jul;19(7):429-430. doi: 10.1038/d41573-020-00056-6. PubMed 32265506.
Backbone
  Vector backbone: pDONR221
  Backbone manufacturer: Thermo Fisher Scientific
  Backbone size w/o insert (bp): 2550
  Vector type: Mammalian Expression
Growth in bacteria
  Bacterial resistance: Kanamycin, 50 μg/mL
  Growth temperature: 37°C
  Growth strain: Stbl3
  Copy number: High Copy
Gene/Insert
  Gene/Insert name: SLC12A5 (alt name: KIAA1176, KCC2)
  Species: H. sapiens (human)
  Insert size (bp): 3417
  Entrez Gene: SLC12A5 (a.k.a. EIEE34, EIG14, KCC2, hKCC2)
  Cloning method: Gateway Cloning
  Sequencing primers: 5′ M13-fwd; 3′ M13-rev
Terms and licenses: Academic/Nonprofit Terms; Industry Terms
Depositor comments: For more information on the full Resolute plasmid collection, please see www.addgene.org/depositor-collections/re-solute/. Please provide your feedback on this plasmid to the RESOLUTE consortium by filling out their RESOLUTE repository feedback form: https://forms.office.com/Pages/ResponsePage.aspx?id=0e05yklzmkS7rjFGQL4N7z4feCLQvEJAmVcOCM_u885UN1JJRko0Ukg4TVQwNTZLOUxPQVJWT1NHUCQlQCN0PWcu
How to cite: pDONR221_SLC12A5 was a gift from RESOLUTE Consortium & Giulio Superti-Furga (Addgene plasmid # 131944 ; http://n2t.net/addgene:131944 ; RRID:Addgene_131944)
