[The description below was written by a language model from this plasmid's Addgene catalogue record and pLannotate feature annotations shown in this document.]
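Description:
pDONR221_SLC12A5 is a Gateway entry clone built on the pDONR221 backbone, carrying a codon-optimized open reading frame for human SLC12A5, also known as KCC2. It is maintained in E. coli as a high-copy plasmid through a ColE1/pUC-type origin of replication and is selected with kanamycin via an aminoglycoside phosphotransferase (KanR) gene. The sequenced construct is about 6 kb, consistent with a roughly 2.5 kb backbone plus the 3.4 kb insert.

The SLC12A5 coding sequence sits between attL1 and attL2 recombination sites, so it can be moved directionally into any attR-containing destination vector by an LR Clonase reaction. Although the catalogue lists the vector type as mammalian expression, the feature table shows no eukaryotic promoter or polyadenylation signal driving the insert; the plasmid is a shuttle for the ORF, and expression depends on the destination vector chosen. No epitope tags or reporters are annotated. Upstream of attL1 lie the rrnB T1 and T2 transcription terminators, which insulate the insert from read-through transcription in bacteria. A T7 promoter sits beyond attL2 on the reverse strand, pointing back toward the insert. Short lacI and lacZα fragments are backbone remnants with no functional role, and M13 forward and reverse primer sites are recorded for sequencing the insert.

The encoded protein is a neuronal potassium-chloride cotransporter that extrudes chloride and so maintains the low intracellular chloride levels needed for inhibitory GABA and glycine signalling. The clone belongs to a consortium collection of solute carrier ORFs intended for subcloning into custom expression vectors for transporter research and drug discovery.
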