Features (pLannotate 1.2.2; 10 found; start..end, strand, type, name):
    121..213     +  CDS            lacI (fragment): lac repressor; lacI; The lac repressor binds to the lac operator to inhibit transcription in E. coli. This inhibition can be relieved by adding lactose or isopropyl-β-D-thiogalactopyranoside (IPTG).
    268..295     -  terminator     rrnB T2 terminator: transcription terminator T2 from the E. coli rrnB gene
    427..470     +  terminator     rrnB T1 terminator: Escherichia coli rrnB; transcription terminator T1 from the E. coli rrnB gene
    517..553     -  CDS            lacZα (fragment): LacZα fragment of β-galactosidase; lacZ fragment
    569..668     +  protein_bind   attL1: mutant version of attL; recombination site for the Gateway® LR reaction LR Clonase™
    674..4090    +  CDS            SLC12A5: S12A5_HUMAN - Also known as KCC2, KIAA1176. Experimental evidence at protein level: Swiss-Prot protein existence level 1. Mediates electroneutral potassium-chloride cotransport in mature neurons and is required for neuronal Cl(-) homeostasis. As major extruder of intracellular chloride, it establishes the low neuronal Cl(-) levels required for chloride influx after binding of GABA-A and glycine to their receptors, with subsequent hyperpolarization and neuronal inhibition (By similarity). Involved in the regulation of dendritic spine formation and maturation (PubMed:24668262). From Homo sapiens
   4092..4191    -  protein_bind   attL2: mutant version of attL; recombination site for the Gateway® LR reaction LR Clonase™
   4209..4227    -  promoter       T7 promoter: promoter for bacteriophage T7 RNA polymerase
   4361..5170    +  CDS            KanR: aminoglycoside phosphotransferase; aph(3')-Ia; confers resistance to kanamycin in bacteria or G418 (Geneticin®) in eukaryotes
   5317..5905    +  rep_origin     ori: high-copy-number ColE1/pMB1/pBR322/pUC origin of replication
>Addgene plasmid #131944 | pDONR221_SLC12A5 | addgene full sequence | sequence record 259574 | Addgene NGS Result
CTTTCCTGCGTTATCCCCTGATTCTGTGGATAACCGTATTACCGCCTTTGAGTGAGCTGATACCGCTCGC
CGCAGCCGAACGACCGAGCGCAGCGAGTCAGTGAGCGAGGAAGCGGAAGAGCGCCCAATACGCAAACCGC
CTCTCCCCGCGCGTTGGCCGATTCATTAATGCAGCTGGCACGACAGGTTTCCCGACTGGAAAGCGGGCAG
TGAGCGCAACGCAATTAATACGCGTACCGCTAGCCAGGAAGAGTTTGTAGAAACGCAAAAAGGCCATCCG
TCAGGATGGCCTTCTGCTTAGTTTGATGCCTGGCAGTTTATGGCGGGCGTCCTGCCCGCCACCCTCCGGG
CCGTTGCTTCACAACGTTCAAATCCGCTCCCGGCGGATTTGTCCTACTCAGGAGAGCGTTCACCGACAAA
CAACAGATAAAACGAAAGGCCCAGTCTTCCGACTGAGCCTTTCGTTTTATTTGATGCCTGGCAGTTCCCT
ACTCTCGCGTTAACGCTAGCATGGATGTTTTCCCAGTCACGACGTTGTAAAACGACGGCCAGTCTTAAGC
TCGGGCCCCAAATAATGATTTTATTTTGACTGATAGTGACCTGTTCGTTGCAACACATTGATGAGCAATG
CTTTTTTATAATGCCAACTTTGTACAAAAAAGCAGGCTCCACCATGTCTCGGAGATTCACCGTGACAAGC
CTGCCACCTGCAGGACCAGCACGCTCTCCAGACCCAGAGTCCAGGCGCCACTCTGTGGCAGATCCAAGGC
ACCTGCCAGGAGAGGACGTGAAGGGCGATGGCAACCCAAAGGAGAGCTCCCCCTTCATCAATAGCACCGA
CACAGAGAAGGGCAAGGAGTATGATGGCAAGAACATGGCCCTGTTTGAGGAGGAGATGGACACATCCCCA
ATGGTGTCTAGCCTGCTGTCTGGCCTGGCCAACTACACCAATCTGCCACAGGGAAGCAGAGAGCACGAGG
AGGCCGAGAACAATGAGGGCGGCAAGAAGAAGCCTGTGCAGGCCCCAAGGATGGGCACATTCATGGGCGT
GTACCTGCCTTGCCTGCAGAACATCTTCGGCGTGATCCTGTTTCTGAGGCTGACCTGGGTGGTGGGAATC
GCAGGCATCATGGAGAGCTTCTGCATGGTGTTTATCTGCTGTTCCTGTACCATGCTGACAGCCATCTCTA
TGAGCGCCATCGCAACAAATGGAGTGGTGCCAGCAGGAGGATCCTACTATATGATCTCCCGGTCTCTGGG
ACCTGAGTTCGGAGGAGCAGTGGGACTGTGCTTCTATCTGGGCACCACATTTGCCGGCGCCATGTACATC
CTGGGCACCATCGAGATCCTGCTGGCCTATCTGTTCCCAGCCATGGCCATCTTTAAGGCAGAGGACGCAA
GCGGAGAGGCAGCAGCCATGCTGAACAATATGAGAGTGTATGGCACCTGCGTGCTGACATGTATGGCCAC
CGTGGTGTTTGTGGGCGTGAAGTACGTGAATAAGTTCGCCCTGGTGTTTCTGGGCTGCGTGATCCTGAGC
ATCCTGGCCATCTACGCCGGCGTGATCAAGTCCGCCTTCGACCCACCCAACTTTCCAATCTGCCTGCTGG
GCAATAGAACCCTGTCCAGGCACGGCTTCGACGTGTGCGCAAAGCTGGCATGGGAGGGCAACGAGACAGT
GACCACAAGACTGTGGGGCCTGTTCTGCTCCTCTAGGTTTCTGAATGCCACCTGTGATGAGTACTTCACC
AGAAACAATGTGACCGAGATCCAGGGAATCCCAGGAGCAGCAAGCGGACTGATCAAGGAGAACCTGTGGA
GCTCCTACCTGACAAAGGGCGTGATCGTGGAGAGGAGCGGAATGACATCCGTGGGACTGGCAGACGGAAC
CCCTATCGACATGGATCACCCATACGTGTTCTCTGATATGACAAGCTACTTCACCCTGCTGGTGGGCATC
TACTTCCCATCCGTGACCGGAATCATGGCAGGATCTAATAGAAGCGGCGACCTGAGGGATGCCCAGAAGA
GCATCCCTACCGGCACAATCCTGGCCATCGCCACCACATCCGCCGTGTATATCTCTAGCGTGGTGCTGTT
CGGAGCATGCATCGAGGGAGTGGTGCTGAGAGACAAGTTTGGCGAGGCCGTGAACGGCAATCTGGTGGTG
GGCACCCTGGCATGGCCTAGCCCATGGGTCATCGTGATCGGCTCCTTCTTTTCTACATGTGGAGCAGGAC
TGCAGTCCCTGACCGGAGCACCTAGGCTGCTGCAGGCAATCTCTAGGGACGGAATCGTGCCATTCCTGCA
GGTGTTTGGCCACGGCAAGGCCAACGGCGAGCCAACATGGGCCCTGCTGCTGACCGCCTGCATCTGTGAG
ATCGGCATCCTGATCGCCTCTCTGGATGAGGTGGCCCCCATCCTGAGCATGTTCTTTCTGATGTGCTACA
TGTTCGTGAACCTGGCCTGTGCCGTGCAGACACTGCTGAGGACCCCCAATTGGAGGCCTCGCTTCCGGTA
CTATCACTGGACCCTGTCCTTTCTGGGCATGTCTCTGTGCCTGGCCCTGATGTTTATCTGTAGCTGGTAC
TATGCACTGGTGGCAATGCTGATCGCAGGACTGATCTACAAGTATATCGAGTATAGAGGCGCCGAGAAGG
AGTGGGGCGATGGCATCAGGGGCCTGAGCCTGTCCGCCGCAAGATACGCACTGCTGAGGCTGGAGGAGGG
ACCTCCACACACAAAGAACTGGAGGCCTCAGCTGCTGGTGCTGGTGCGGGTGGACCAGGATCAGAATGTG
GTGCACCCACAGCTGCTGAGCCTGACCTCCCAGCTGAAGGCCGGCAAGGGCCTGACAATCGTGGGCTCTG
TGCTGGAGGGCACCTTCCTGGAGAACCACCCACAGGCACAGAGGGCAGAGGAGAGCATCCGGAGACTGAT
GGAGGCCGAGAAGGTGAAGGGCTTTTGCCAGGTGGTCATCTCCTCTAATCTGCGGGACGGCGTGAGCCAC
CTGATCCAGTCCGGAGGACTGGGAGGACTGCAGCACAACACAGTGCTGGTGGGCTGGCCTCGCAATTGGC
GGCAGAAGGAGGATCACCAGACCTGGAGAAACTTCATCGAGCTGGTGAGGGAGACCACAGCAGGACACCT
GGCCCTGCTGGTGACCAAGAACGTGTCCATGTTCCCTGGCAATCCAGAGCGGTTCAGCGAGGGCAGCATC
GACGTGTGGTGGATCGTGCACGATGGCGGCATGCTGATGCTGCTGCCCTTCCTGCTGCGGCACCACAAAG
TGTGGAGAAAGTGTAAGATGAGGATCTTTACAGTGGCCCAGATGGACGATAATAGCATCCAGATGAAGAA
GGACCTGACCACATTTCTGTACCACCTGCGCATCACCGCCGAGGTGGAGGTGGTGGAGATGCACGAGTCC
GATATCTCTGCCTACACATATGAGAAGACCCTGGTCATGGAGCAGAGATCCCAGATCCTGAAGCAGATGC
ACCTGACAAAGAACGAGAGAGAGAGGGAGATCCAGTCTATCACCGACGAGAGCAGGGGCTCCATCAGGCG
CAAGAACCCAGCCAATACACGCCTGCGGCTGAATGTGCCAGAGGAGACCGCAGGCGACAGCGAGGAGAAG
CCTGAGGAGGAGGTGCAGCTGATCCACGATCAGTCTGCCCCAAGCTGCCCTAGCTCCTCTCCATCCCCTG
GAGAGGAGCCAGAGGGAGAGGGAGAGACCGACCCTGAGAAGGTGCACCTGACCTGGACAAAGGATAAGTC
CGTGGCCGAGAAGAACAAGGGCCCATCTCCCGTGAGCTCCGAGGGCATCAAGGACTTCTTTTCTATGAAG
CCTGAGTGGGAGAACCTGAATCAGAGCAACGTGCGGAGAATGCACACCGCCGTGCGCCTGAATGAAGTGA
TCGTGAAGAAGTCCCGGGATGCCAAGCTGGTGCTGCTGAACATGCCAGGCCCCCCTAGAAACAGGAATGG
CGACGAGAATTATATGGAGTTCCTGGAGGTGCTGACAGAGCACCTGGATAGAGTGATGCTGGTGCGCGGA
GGAGGAAGAGAAGTGATCACCATCTACTCTGACCCAGCTTTCTTGTACAAAGTTGGCATTATAAGAAAGC
ATTGCTTATCAATTTGTTGCAACGAACAGGTCACTATCAGTCAAAATAAAATCATTATTTGCCATCCAGC
TGATATCCCCTATAGTGAGTCGTATTACATGGTCATAGCTGTTTCCTGGCAGCTCTGGCCCGTGTCTCAA
AATCTCTGATGTTACATTGCACAAGATAAAAATATATCATCATGAACAATAAAACTGTCTGCTTACATAA
ACAGTAATACAAGGGGTGTTATGAGCCATATTCAACGGGAAACGTCGAGGCCGCGATTAAATTCCAACAT
GGATGCTGATTTATATGGGTATAAATGGGCTCGCGATAATGTCGGGCAATCAGGTGCGACAATCTATCGC
TTGTATGGGAAGCCCGATGCGCCAGAGTTGTTTCTGAAACATGGCAAAGGTAGCGTTGCCAATGATGTTA
CAGATGAGATGGTCAGACTAAACTGGCTGACGGAATTTATGCCTCTTCCGACCATCAAGCATTTTATCCG
TACTCCTGATGATGCATGGTTACTCACCACTGCGATCCCCGGAAAAACAGCATTCCAGGTATTAGAAGAA
TATCCTGATTCAGGTGAAAATATTGTTGATGCGCTGGCAGTGTTCCTGCGCCGGTTGCATTCGATTCCTG
TTTGTAATTGTCCTTTTAACAGCGATCGCGTATTTCGTCTCGCTCAGGCGCAATCACGAATGAATAACGG
TTTGGTTGATGCGAGTGATTTTGATGACGAGCGTAATGGCTGGCCTGTTGAACAAGTCTGGAAAGAAATG
CATAAACTTTTGCCATTCTCACCGGATTCAGTCGTCACTCATGGTGATTTCTCACTTGATAACCTTATTT
TTGACGAGGGGAAATTAATAGGTTGTATTGATGTTGGACGAGTCGGAATCGCAGACCGATACCAGGATCT
TGCCATCCTATGGAACTGCCTCGGTGAGTTTTCTCCTTCATTACAGAAACGGCTTTTTCAAAAATATGGT
ATTGATAATCCTGATATGAATAAATTGCAGTTTCATTTGATGCTCGATGAGTTTTTCTAATCAGAATTGG
TTAATTGGTTGTAACACTGGCAGAGCATTACGCTGACTTGACGGGACGGCGCAAGCTCATGACCAAAATC
CCTTAACGTGAGTTACGCGTCGTTCCACTGAGCGTCAGACCCCGTAGAAAAGATCAAAGGATCTTCTTGA
GATCCTTTTTTTCTGCGCGTAATCTGCTGCTTGCAAACAAAAAAACCACCGCTACCAGCGGTGGTTTGTT
TGCCGGATCAAGAGCTACCAACTCTTTTTCCGAAGGTAACTGGCTTCAGCAGAGCGCAGATACCAAATAC
TGTTCTTCTAGTGTAGCCGTAGTTAGGCCACCACTTCAAGAACTCTGTAGCACCGCCTACATACCTCGCT
CTGCTAATCCTGTTACCAGTGGCTGCTGCCAGTGGCGATAAGTCGTGTCTTACCGGGTTGGACTCAAGAC
GATAGTTACCGGATAAGGCGCAGCGGTCGGGCTGAACGGGGGGTTCGTGCACACAGCCCAGCTTGGAGCG
AACGACCTACACCGAACTGAGATACCTACAGCGTGAGCTATGAGAAAGCGCCACGCTTCCCGAAGGGAGA
AAGGCGGACAGGTATCCGGTAAGCGGCAGGGTCGGAACAGGAGAGCGCACGAGGGAGCTTCCAGGGGGAA
ACGCCTGGTATCTTTATAGTCCTGTCGGGTTTCGCCACCTCTGACTTGAGCGTCGATTTTTGTGATGCTC
GTCAGGGGGGCGGAGCCTATGGAAAAACGCCAGCAACGCGGCCTTTTTACGGTTCCTGGCCTTTTGCTGG
CCTTTTGCTCACATGTT
