>Addgene plasmid #131944 | pDONR221_SLC12A5 | depositor partial sequence | sequence record 253288 | Codon-optimized ORF of SLC12A5
ATGTCTCGGAGATTCACCGTGACAAGCCTGCCACCTGCAGGACCAGCACGCTCTCCAGACCCAGAGTCCA
GGCGCCACTCTGTGGCAGATCCAAGGCACCTGCCAGGAGAGGACGTGAAGGGCGATGGCAACCCAAAGGA
GAGCTCCCCCTTCATCAATAGCACCGACACAGAGAAGGGCAAGGAGTATGATGGCAAGAACATGGCCCTG
TTTGAGGAGGAGATGGACACATCCCCAATGGTGTCTAGCCTGCTGTCTGGCCTGGCCAACTACACCAATC
TGCCACAGGGAAGCAGAGAGCACGAGGAGGCCGAGAACAATGAGGGCGGCAAGAAGAAGCCTGTGCAGGC
CCCAAGGATGGGCACATTCATGGGCGTGTACCTGCCTTGCCTGCAGAACATCTTCGGCGTGATCCTGTTT
CTGAGGCTGACCTGGGTGGTGGGAATCGCAGGCATCATGGAGAGCTTCTGCATGGTGTTTATCTGCTGTT
CCTGTACCATGCTGACAGCCATCTCTATGAGCGCCATCGCAACAAATGGAGTGGTGCCAGCAGGAGGATC
CTACTATATGATCTCCCGGTCTCTGGGACCTGAGTTCGGAGGAGCAGTGGGACTGTGCTTCTATCTGGGC
ACCACATTTGCCGGCGCCATGTACATCCTGGGCACCATCGAGATCCTGCTGGCCTATCTGTTCCCAGCCA
TGGCCATCTTTAAGGCAGAGGACGCAAGCGGAGAGGCAGCAGCCATGCTGAACAATATGAGAGTGTATGG
CACCTGCGTGCTGACATGTATGGCCACCGTGGTGTTTGTGGGCGTGAAGTACGTGAATAAGTTCGCCCTG
GTGTTTCTGGGCTGCGTGATCCTGAGCATCCTGGCCATCTACGCCGGCGTGATCAAGTCCGCCTTCGACC
CACCCAACTTTCCAATCTGCCTGCTGGGCAATAGAACCCTGTCCAGGCACGGCTTCGACGTGTGCGCAAA
GCTGGCATGGGAGGGCAACGAGACAGTGACCACAAGACTGTGGGGCCTGTTCTGCTCCTCTAGGTTTCTG
AATGCCACCTGTGATGAGTACTTCACCAGAAACAATGTGACCGAGATCCAGGGAATCCCAGGAGCAGCAA
GCGGACTGATCAAGGAGAACCTGTGGAGCTCCTACCTGACAAAGGGCGTGATCGTGGAGAGGAGCGGAAT
GACATCCGTGGGACTGGCAGACGGAACCCCTATCGACATGGATCACCCATACGTGTTCTCTGATATGACA
AGCTACTTCACCCTGCTGGTGGGCATCTACTTCCCATCCGTGACCGGAATCATGGCAGGATCTAATAGAA
GCGGCGACCTGAGGGATGCCCAGAAGAGCATCCCTACCGGCACAATCCTGGCCATCGCCACCACATCCGC
CGTGTATATCTCTAGCGTGGTGCTGTTCGGAGCATGCATCGAGGGAGTGGTGCTGAGAGACAAGTTTGGC
GAGGCCGTGAACGGCAATCTGGTGGTGGGCACCCTGGCATGGCCTAGCCCATGGGTCATCGTGATCGGCT
CCTTCTTTTCTACATGTGGAGCAGGACTGCAGTCCCTGACCGGAGCACCTAGGCTGCTGCAGGCAATCTC
TAGGGACGGAATCGTGCCATTCCTGCAGGTGTTTGGCCACGGCAAGGCCAACGGCGAGCCAACATGGGCC
CTGCTGCTGACCGCCTGCATCTGTGAGATCGGCATCCTGATCGCCTCTCTGGATGAGGTGGCCCCCATCC
TGAGCATGTTCTTTCTGATGTGCTACATGTTCGTGAACCTGGCCTGTGCCGTGCAGACACTGCTGAGGAC
CCCCAATTGGAGGCCTCGCTTCCGGTACTATCACTGGACCCTGTCCTTTCTGGGCATGTCTCTGTGCCTG
GCCCTGATGTTTATCTGTAGCTGGTACTATGCACTGGTGGCAATGCTGATCGCAGGACTGATCTACAAGT
ATATCGAGTATAGAGGCGCCGAGAAGGAGTGGGGCGATGGCATCAGGGGCCTGAGCCTGTCCGCCGCAAG
ATACGCACTGCTGAGGCTGGAGGAGGGACCTCCACACACAAAGAACTGGAGGCCTCAGCTGCTGGTGCTG
GTGCGGGTGGACCAGGATCAGAATGTGGTGCACCCACAGCTGCTGAGCCTGACCTCCCAGCTGAAGGCCG
GCAAGGGCCTGACAATCGTGGGCTCTGTGCTGGAGGGCACCTTCCTGGAGAACCACCCACAGGCACAGAG
GGCAGAGGAGAGCATCCGGAGACTGATGGAGGCCGAGAAGGTGAAGGGCTTTTGCCAGGTGGTCATCTCC
TCTAATCTGCGGGACGGCGTGAGCCACCTGATCCAGTCCGGAGGACTGGGAGGACTGCAGCACAACACAG
TGCTGGTGGGCTGGCCTCGCAATTGGCGGCAGAAGGAGGATCACCAGACCTGGAGAAACTTCATCGAGCT
GGTGAGGGAGACCACAGCAGGACACCTGGCCCTGCTGGTGACCAAGAACGTGTCCATGTTCCCTGGCAAT
CCAGAGCGGTTCAGCGAGGGCAGCATCGACGTGTGGTGGATCGTGCACGATGGCGGCATGCTGATGCTGC
TGCCCTTCCTGCTGCGGCACCACAAAGTGTGGAGAAAGTGTAAGATGAGGATCTTTACAGTGGCCCAGAT
GGACGATAATAGCATCCAGATGAAGAAGGACCTGACCACATTTCTGTACCACCTGCGCATCACCGCCGAG
GTGGAGGTGGTGGAGATGCACGAGTCCGATATCTCTGCCTACACATATGAGAAGACCCTGGTCATGGAGC
AGAGATCCCAGATCCTGAAGCAGATGCACCTGACAAAGAACGAGAGAGAGAGGGAGATCCAGTCTATCAC
CGACGAGAGCAGGGGCTCCATCAGGCGCAAGAACCCAGCCAATACACGCCTGCGGCTGAATGTGCCAGAG
GAGACCGCAGGCGACAGCGAGGAGAAGCCTGAGGAGGAGGTGCAGCTGATCCACGATCAGTCTGCCCCAA
GCTGCCCTAGCTCCTCTCCATCCCCTGGAGAGGAGCCAGAGGGAGAGGGAGAGACCGACCCTGAGAAGGT
GCACCTGACCTGGACAAAGGATAAGTCCGTGGCCGAGAAGAACAAGGGCCCATCTCCCGTGAGCTCCGAG
GGCATCAAGGACTTCTTTTCTATGAAGCCTGAGTGGGAGAACCTGAATCAGAGCAACGTGCGGAGAATGC
ACACCGCCGTGCGCCTGAATGAAGTGATCGTGAAGAAGTCCCGGGATGCCAAGCTGGTGCTGCTGAACAT
GCCAGGCCCCCCTAGAAACAGGAATGGCGACGAGAATTATATGGAGTTCCTGGAGGTGCTGACAGAGCAC
CTGGATAGAGTGATGCTGGTGCGCGGAGGAGGAAGAGAAGTGATCACCATCTACTCT
